>Addgene plasmid #68703 | PX406 Pasteurella multocida Cas9 | depositor partial sequence | sequence record 120776 | PmCas9
ACCGGTGCCACCATGTACCCATACGATGTTCCAGATTACGCTTCGCCGAAGAAAAAGCGCAAGGTCGAAG
CGTCCCAGACTACCAACCTGAGTTACATCCTGGGACTGGACCTGGGAATCGCAAGTGTCGGCTGGGCTGT
CGTGGAAATCAATGAAAACGAGGACCCTATCGGCCTGATTGATGTGGGGGTCCGAATCTTCGAACGAGCA
GAGGTGCCAAAGACCGGAGAGTCCCTGGCACTGTCTCGGAGACTGGCCAGATCCACAAGGCGCCTGATTC
GACGGAGAGCTCACAGGCTGCTGCTGGCAAAGAGATTTCTGAAAAGGGAGGGAATCCTGTCTACCATTGA
CCTGGAAAAGGGCCTGCCCAACCAGGCCTGGGAACTGAGAGTGGCTGGCCTGGAGAGGCGCCTGAGTGCT
ATTGAATGGGGGGCAGTCCTGCTGCACCTGATCAAACATCGCGGATACCTGAGCAAGCGAAAAAACGAGT
CCCAGACCAACAATAAGGAACTGGGAGCACTGCTGTCCGGAGTGGCACAGAATCACCAGCTGCTGCAGTC
TGACGATTACAGAACACCTGCCGAGCTGGCTCTGAAGAAATTCGCTAAGGAGGAAGGCCACATCCGCAAC
CAGCGAGGGGCATATACCCATACCTTCAACAGGCTGGACCTGCTGGCCGAGCTGAATCTGCTGTTCGCTC
AGCAGCATCAGTTTGGCAATCCACACTGCAAAGAGCATATCCAGCAGTACATGACCGAACTGCTGATGTG
GCAGAAGCCCGCCCTGTCAGGAGAGGCTATTCTGAAGATGCTGGGCAAATGTACACACGAGAAGAACGAG
TTCAAGGCCGCTAAACATACTTATAGCGCCGAGCGATTTGTGTGGCTGACCAAGCTGAACAATCTGAGAA
TCCTGGAGGATGGAGCAGAGAGGGCCCTGAACGAGGAAGAGCGCCAGCTGCTGATTAATCACCCCTACGA
GAAGAGTAAACTGACCTATGCCCAGGTGCGCAAGCTGCTGGGCCTGTCAGAACAGGCTATCTTCAAGCAC
CTGCGGTACTCTAAAGAAAACGCTGAGAGTGCAACCTTCATGGAGCTGAAAGCCTGGCATGCTATTAGAA
AGGCCCTGGAAAATCAGGGACTGAAGGACACTTGGCAGGATCTGGCAAAGAAACCAGACCTGCTGGATGA
GATTGGCACAGCCTTCTCCCTGTACAAAACTGACGAAGATATCCAGCAGTATCTGACAAATAAGGTGCCC
AACTCCGTCATTAATGCCCTGCTGGTGTCTCTGAACTTCGACAAGTTCATCGAGCTGTCTCTGAAGAGTC
TGAGGAAAATCCTGCCACTGATGGAACAGGGGAAGCGGTACGATCAGGCTTGCAGAGAAATCTACGGCCA
CCATTATGGGGAAGCAAATCAGAAAACTAGCCAGCTGCTGCCAGCAATCCCAGCACAGGAGATTAGGAAC
CCAGTGGTCCTGCGAACCCTGAGCCAGGCTCGAAAAGTGATCAACGCAATCATTCGACAGTATGGCTCCC
CTGCTCGGGTCCACATTGAAACTGGAAGAGAGCTGGGCAAGTCTTTCAAAGAACGACGGGAGATCCAGAA
ACAGCAGGAGGACAACCGGACCAAGAGAGAAAGTGCCGTGCAGAAGTTCAAAGAGCTGTTCAGTGACTTT
AGCTCCGAACCCAAGTCAAAAGATATCCTGAAGTTTCGCCTGTACGAGCAGCAGCACGGGAAGTGCCTGT
ATTCTGGAAAAGAAATCAACATTCACAGACTGAATGAAAAGGGCTACGTGGAGATTGATCATGCACTGCC
TTTCTCAAGGACATGGGACGATAGCTTTAACAACAAGGTGCTGGTCCTGGCCAGCGAGAATCAGAACAAG
GGGAATCAGACTCCCTACGAGTGGCTGCAGGGAAAAATCAACTCCGAACGGTGGAAGAATTTCGTGGCCC
TGGTCCTGGGCTCACAGTGTAGCGCAGCCAAGAAACAGAGACTGCTGACTCAGGTCATCGACGATAACAA
GTTCATTGACAGGAATCTGAACGATACCCGCTACATCGCCCGATTTCTGAGCAACTATATTCAGGAGAAT
CTGCTGCTGGTGGGCAAGAATAAGAAAAACGTCTTTACTCCTAACGGGCAGATTACCGCACTGCTGAGAT
CCAGGTGGGGACTGATCAAAGCCAGAGAGAACAATAACAGGCACCATGCTCTGGACGCAATCGTGGTCGC
TTGTGCAACCCCCTCTATGCAGCAGAAGATCACAAGGTTCATTCGCTTTAAGGAGGTGCACCCTTACAAA
ATTGAAAACCGCTATGAGATGGTCGATCAAGAAAGTGGCGAGATCATTTCACCTCATTTCCCCGAGCCTT
GGGCCTACTTTCGGCAGGAAGTGAACATCAGAGTCTTCGACAATCACCCAGATACCGTGCTGAAGGAGAT
GCTGCCTGACCGGCCACAGGCCAATCATCAGTTCGTGCAGCCTCTGTTTGTCAGCCGGGCTCCAACAAGA
AAGATGTCCGGACAGGGCCACATGGAGACTATCAAGTCTGCAAAAAGGCTGGCCGAAGGCATCAGTGTGC
TGCGCATTCCACTGACTCAGCTGAAACCCAACCTGCTGGAGAATATGGTGAACAAGGAACGCGAGCCTGC
CCTGTACGCTGGGCTGAAAGCACGACTGGCAGAGTTCAACCAGGACCCCGCAAAGGCTTTCGCAACACCT
TTTTATAAACAGGGAGGACAGCAGGTGAAGGCAATCCGAGTGGAGCAGGTCCAGAAGAGTGGGGTGCTGG
TCCGGGAAAATAACGGAGTGGCTGACAACGCATCAATCGTGAGGACAGATGTCTTCATTAAGAACAACAA
ATTCTTTCTGGTGCCAATCTACACTTGGCAGGTCGCTAAGGGCATCCTGCCCAACAAAGCCATTGTGGCT
CACAAGAATGAAGACGAGTGGGAAGAGATGGATGAGGGAGCCAAGTTCAAATTTTCCCTGTTTCCAAACG
ACCTGGTGGAACTGAAGACCAAGAAAGAGTATTTCTTTGGGTACTATATCGGACTGGATCGCGCTACAGG
CAATATTTCACTGAAAGAACATGACGGGGAGATCAGCAAGGGGAAAGATGGAGTGTACCGGGTGGGCGTC
AAACTGGCCCTGAGCTTCGAAAAGTATCAGGTGGACGAGCTGGGGAAGAACAGGCAGATTTGCCGGCCCC
AGCAGCGACAGCCTGTGCGGTAAGAATTC
