>Addgene plasmid #68703 | PX406 Pasteurella multocida Cas9 | addgene partial sequence | sequence record 122659 | CMV-F 5'-CGCAAATGGGCGGTAGGCGTG-3'
CTATATAAGCAGAGCTGGTTTAGTGAACCGTGGATCTTAATACGACTCACTATAGGGGAATTGTGAGCGG
ATAACAATTCCGGGACCTTTAATTCAACCCAACACAATATATTATAGTTAAATAAGAATTATTATCAAAT
CATTTGTATATTAATTAAAATACTATACTGTAAATTACATTTTATTTACAATCAACAAGTTTGTACAAAA
AAGCAGGCTAAGGAGATATACCACCGGTGCCACCATGTACCCATACGATGTTCCAGATTACGCTTCGCCG
AAGAAAAAGCGCAAGGTCGAAGCGTCCCAGACTACCAACCTGAGTTACATCCTGGGACTGGACCTGGGAA
TCGCAAGTGTCGGCTGGGCTGTCGTGGAAATCAATGAAAACGAGGACCCTATCGGCCTGATTGATGTGGG
GGTCCGAATCTTCGAACGAGCAGAGGTGCCAAAGACCGGAGAGTCCCTGGCACTGTCTCGGAGACTGGCC
AGATCCACAAGGCGCCTGATTCGACGGAGAGCTCACAGGCTGCTGCTGGCAAAGAGATTTCTGAAAAGGG
AGGGAATCCTGTCTACCATTGACCTGGAAAAGGGCCTGCCCAACCAGGCCTGGGAACTGAGAGTGGCTGG
CCTGGAGAGGCGCCTGAGTGCTATTGAATGGGGGGCAGTCCTGCTGCACCTGATCAAACATCGCGGATAC
CTGAGCAAGCGAAAAAACGAGTCCCAGACCAACAATAAGGAACTGGGAGCACTGCTGTCCGGAGTGGCAC
AGAATCACCAGCTGCTGCAGTCTGACGATTACAGAACACCTGCCGAGCTGGCTCTGAAGAAATTCGCTAA
GGAGGAAGGCCACATCCGCAACCAGCGAGGGGCATATACCCATACCTTCAACAGGCTGGACCTGCTGGCC
GAGCTGAATCTGCTGTTCGCTCAGCAGCATCAGTTTGGCAATCCACACTGCAAAGAGCATATCC
