>Addgene plasmid #68703 | PX406 Pasteurella multocida Cas9 | addgene partial sequence | sequence record 122660 | C-CMV-24 5'-TATTAGGACAAGGCTGGTGGGCAC-3'
CCAGGAGAGGCACTGGGGAGGGGTCACAGGGATGCCACCCGACCACTTTGTACAAGAAAGCTGGGTTACG
ATTTAGGTGACACTATAGGCGGCCGCAAGCTTGAGCTCGGTACCGAATTCTTACCGCACAGGCTGTCGCT
GCTGGGGCCGGCAAATCTGCCTGTTCTTCCCCAGCTCGTCCACCTGATACTTTTCGAAGCTCAGGGCCAG
TTTGACGCCCACCCGGTACACTCCATCTTTCCCCTTGCTGATCTCCCCGTCATGTTCTTTCAGTGAAATA
TTGCCTGTAGCGCGATCCAGTCCGATATAGTACCCAAAGAAATACTCTTTCTTGGTCTTCAGTTCCACCA
GGTCGTTTGGAAACAGGGAAAATTTGAACTTGGCTCCCTCATCCATCTCTTCCCACTCGTCTTCATTCTT
GTGAGCCACAATGGCTTTGTTGGGCAGGATGCCCTTAGCGACCTGCCAAGTGTAGATTGGCACCAGAAAG
AATTTGTTGTTCTTAATGAAGACATCTGTCCTCACGATTGATGCGTTGTCAGCCACTCCGTTATTTTCCC
GGACCAGCACCCCACTCTTCTGGACCTGCTCCACTCGGATTGCCTTCACCTGCTGTCCTCCCTGTTTATA
AAAAGGTGTTGCGAAAGCCTTTGCGGGGTCCTGGTTGAACTCTGCCAGTCGTGCTTTCAGCCCAGCGTAC
AGGGCAGGCTCGCGTTCCTTGTTCACCATATTCTCCAGCAGGTTGGGTTTCAGCTGAGTCAGTGGAATGC
GCAGCACACTGATGCCTTCGGCCAGCCTTTTTGCAGACTTGATAGTCTCCATGTGGCCCTGTCCGGACAT
CTTTCTTGTTGGAGCCCGGCTGACAAACAGAGGCTGCACGAACTGATGATTGGCCTGTGGCCGGTCAGGC
AGCATCTCCTTCAGCACGGTATCTGGGTGATTGTCGAAGACTCTGATGTTCACTTCCTGCCGAAAGTAGG
CCCAAGGCTCGGGGAAATGAGGTGAAATGATCTCGCCACTTTCTTGATCGACCATCTCATAGCGGTTTTC
AA
