[The description below was written by a language model from this plasmid's Addgene catalogue record.]
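Description:
PX406 Pasteurella multocida Cas9 is a mammalian expression plasmid built on the pDREAM backbone and classified as a CRISPR vector. It is propagated in E. coli under ampicillin selection. The record does not state the origin of replication or the copy number, and no mammalian selection marker is listed, so the plasmid appears suited mainly to transient transfection rather than stable line selection.

The payload is PmCas9, the Cas9 ortholog from Pasteurella multocida. It is listed as a synthetic sequence, which suggests a redesigned gene rather than the native bacterial one, although the record does not say whether it was codon-optimised. Expression is driven by the CMV promoter, a strong constitutive promoter widely used in mammalian cells. The protein is flanked by nuclear localization signals at both the N and C termini, which direct this bacterial nuclease into the nucleus where it can reach genomic DNA. An N-terminal HA epitope tag allows detection by western blot or immunostaining. The insert sits between AgeI and EcoRI sites, both of which were preserved, so the Cas9 coding region can be excised or swapped.

The record mentions no guide RNA cassette or U6 promoter, so a matching guide RNA would presumably have to be supplied from a separate construct. The stated purpose is simply expression of PmCas9. Such a plasmid is typically used to test or compare the genome-editing activity of alternative Cas9 orthologs in mammalian cells. No feature table was provided, so polyadenylation signals and other backbone details cannot be confirmed.
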