Addgene plasmid #68703: PX406 Pasteurella multocida Cas9
Purpose: Pasteurella multocida Cas9
Depositing lab: Feng Zhang. Depositing organization: Broad Institute.
Backbone
  Vector backbone: pDREAM
  Vector type: Mammalian Expression, CRISPR
Growth in bacteria
  Bacterial resistance: Ampicillin, 100 μg/mL
  Growth temperature: 37°C
  Growth strain: Stbl3
  Copy number: Unknown
Gene/Insert
  Gene/Insert name: PmCas9 (alt name: Pasteurella multocida Cas9)
  Species: Synthetic; Pasteurella multocida
  Promoter: CMV
  Tag / fusion protein: NLS (N terminal on insert); NLS (C terminal on insert); HA (N terminal on insert)
  Cloning method: Restriction Enzyme; 5′ cloning site AgeI (not destroyed); 3′ cloning site EcoRI (not destroyed)
  Sequencing primers: 5′ CMV-F; 3′ C-CMV-24 (5'-TATTAGGACAAGGCTGGTGGGCAC-3')
Terms and licenses: Academic/Nonprofit Terms; Industry Terms: Not Available to Industry
How to cite: PX406 Pasteurella multocida Cas9 was a gift from Feng Zhang (Addgene plasmid # 68703 ; http://n2t.net/addgene:68703 ; RRID:Addgene_68703)
